>Addgene plasmid #64160 | sgRNA1_pNeurog2-Luciferase reporter | depositor full sequence | sequence record 116855 | sgRNA1_pNeurog2-Luciferase reporter sequence 3226 bps
CTAAATTGTAAGCGTTAATATTTTGTTAAAATTCGCGTTAAATTTTTGTTAAATCAGCTCATTTTTTAAC
CAATAGGCCGAAATCGGCAAAATCCCTTATAAATCAAAAGAATAGACCGAGATAGGGT
[37 nt withheld, positions 129-165]
AAAGAACGTGGACTCCAACGTCAAAGG
[49 nt withheld, positions 193-241]
T
[91 nt withheld, positions 243-333]
G
[124 nt withheld, positions 335-458]
CCCATTCGCCATTCAGGCTGCGCAACTGTTGGGAAGGGCGATCGGTGCGGGCCTCTTCGCTATTACGCCA
GCTGGCGAAAGGGGGATGTGCTGCAAGGCGATTAAGTTGGGTAACGCCAGGGTTTTCCCAGTCACGACGT
TGTAAAACGACGGCCAGTGAGCGCGCGTAATACGACTCACTATAGGGCGAATTGGGTACCGAGGGCCTAT
TTCCCATGATTCCTTCATATTTGCATATACGATACAAGGCTGTTAGAGAGATAATTGGAATTAATTTGAC
TGTAAACACAAAGATATTAGTACAAAATACGTGACGTAGAAAGTAATAATTTCTTGGGTAGTTTGCAGTT
TTAAAATTATGTTTTAAAATGGACTATCATATGCTTATCGTAACTTGAAAGTATTTCGATTTCTTGGCTT
TATATATCTTGTGGAAAGGACGAAACACCGTGAATGATGATAATACGATGGTTTTAGAGCTAGAAATAGC
AAGTTAAAATAAGGCTAGTCCGTTATCAACTTGAAAAAGTGGCACCGAGTCGGTGCTTTTTTTCCGCGGT
GGAGCTCCAGCTTTTGTTCCCTTTAGTGAGGGTTAATTGCGCGCTTGGCGTAATCATGGTCATAGCTGTT
TCCTGTGTGAAATTGTTATCCGCTCACAATTCCACACAACATACGAGCCGGAAGCATAAAGTGTAAAGCC
TGGGGTGCCTAATGAGTGAGCTAACTCACATTAATTGCGTTGCGCTCACTGCCCGCTTTCCAGTCGGGAA
ACCTGTCGTGCCAGCTGCATTAATGAATCGGCCAACGCGCGGGGAGAGGCGGTTTGCGTATTGGGCGCTC
TTCCGCTTCCTCGCTCACTGACTCGCTGCGCTCGGTCGTTCGGCTGCGGCGAGCGGTATCAGCTCACTCA
AAGGCGGTAATACGGTTATCCACAGAATCAGGGGATAACGCAGGAAAGAACATGTGAGCAAAAGGCCAGC
AAAAGGCCAGGAACCGTAAAAAGGCCGCGTTGCTGGCGTTTTTCCATAGGCTCCGCCCCCCTGACGAGCA
TCACAAAAATCGACGCTCAAGTCAGAGGTGGCGAAACCCGACAGGACTATAAAGATACCAGGCGTTTCCC
CCTGGAAGCTCCCTCGTGCGCTCTCCTGTTCCGACCCTGCCGCTTACCGGATACCTGTCCGCCTTTCTCC
CTTCGGGAAGCGTGGCGCTTTCTCATAGCTCACGCTGTAGGTATCTCAGTTCGGTGTAGGTCGTTCGCTC
CAAGCTGGGCTGTGTGCACGAACCCCCCGTTCAGCCCGACCGCTGCGCCTTATCCGGTAACTATCGTCTT
GAGTCCAACCCGGTAAGACACGACTTATCGCCACTGGCAGCAGCCACTGGTAACAGGATTAGCAGAGCGA
GGTATGTAGGCGGTGCTACAGAGTTCTTGAAGTGGTGGCCTAACTACGGCTACACTAGAAGGACAGTATT
TGGTATCTGCGCTCTGCTGAAGCCAGTTACCTTCGGAAAAAGAGTTGGTAGCTCTTGATCCGGCAAACAA
ACCACCGCTGGTAGCGGTGGTTTTTTTGTTTGCAAGCAGCAGATTACGCGCAGAAAAAAAGGATCTCAAG
AAGATCCTTTGATCTTTTCTACGGGGTCTGACGCTCAGTGGAACGAAAACTCACGTTAAGGGATTTTGGT
CATGAGATTATCAAAAAGGATCTTCACCTAGATCCTTTTAAATTAAAAATGAAGTTTTAAATCAATCTAA
AGTATATATGAGTAAACTTGGTCTGACAGTTACCAATGCTTAATCAGTGAGGCACCTATCTCAGCGATCT
GTCTATTTCGTTCATCCATAGTTGCCTGACTCCCCGTCGTGTAGATAACTACGATACGGGAGGGCTTACC
ATCTGGCCCCAGTGCTGCAATGATACCGCGAGACCCACGCTCACCGGCTCCAGATTTATCAGCAATAAAC
CAGCCAGCCGGAAGGGCCGAGCGCAGAAGTGGTCCTGCAACTTTATCCGCCTCCATCCAGTCTATTAATT
GTTGCCGGGAAGCTAGAGTAAGTAGTTCGCCAGTTAATAGTTTGCGCAACGTTGTTGCCATTGCTACAGG
CATCGTGGTGTCACGCTCGTCGTTTGGTATGGCTTCATTCAGCTCCGGTTCCCAACGATCAAGGCGAGTT
ACATGATCCCCCATGTTGTGCAAAAAAGCGGTTAGCTCCTTCGGTCCTCCGATCGTTGTCAGAAGTAAGT
TGGCCGCAGTGTTATCACTCATGGTTATGGCAGCACTGCATAATTCTCTTACTGTCATGCCATCCGTAAG
ATGCTTTTCTGTGACTGGTGAGTACTCAACCAAGTCATTCTGAGAATAGTGTATGCGGCGACCGAGTTGC
TCTTGCCCGGCGTCAATACGGGATAATACCGCGCCACATAGCAGAACTTTAAAAGTGCTCATCATTGGAA
AACGTTCTTCGGGGCGAAAACTCTCAAGGATCTTACCGCTGTTGAGATCCAGTTCGATGTAACCCACTCG
TGCACCCAACTGATCTTCAGCATCTTTTACTTTCACCAGCGTTTCTGGGTGAGCAAAAACAGGAAGGCAA
AATGCCGCAAAAAAGGGAATAAGGGCGACACGGAAATGTTGAATACTCATACTCTTCCTTTTTCAATATT
ATTGAAGCATTTATCAGGGTTATTGTCTCATGAGCGGATACATATTTGAATGTATTTAGAAAAATAAACA
AATAGGGGTTCCGCGCACATTTCCCCGAAAAGTGCCAC
Features (pLannotate 1.2.2; 13 found; start..end, strand, type, name):
     30..458     -  rep_origin     f1 ori (sequence partly withheld): f1 bacteriophage origin of replication; arrow indicates direction of (+) strand synthesis
    463..618     -  CDS            lacZα (fragment): LacZα fragment of β-galactosidase; lacZ fragment
    626..644     +  promoter       T7 promoter: promoter for bacteriophage T7 RNA polymerase
    659..899     +  promoter       U6 promoter: RNA polymerase III promoter for human U6 snRNA
    929..1004    +  misc_RNA       gRNA scaffold: guide RNA scaffold for the Streptococcus pyogenes CRISPR/Cas9 system
   1038..1056    -  promoter       T3 promoter: promoter for bacteriophage T3 RNA polymerase
   1101..1117    -  protein_bind   lac operator: The lac repressor binds to the lac operator to inhibit transcription in E. coli. This inhibition can be relieved by adding lactose or isopropyl-β-D-thiogalactopyranoside (IPTG). lac repressor encoded by lacI
   1125..1155    -  promoter       lac promoter: promoter for the E. coli lac operon
   1170..1191    -  protein_bind   CAP binding site: CAP binding activates transcription in the presence of cAMP. E. coli catabolite activator protein
   1204..1296    -  CDS            lacI (fragment): lac repressor; lacI; The lac repressor binds to the lac operator to inhibit transcription in E. coli. This inhibition can be relieved by adding lactose or isopropyl-β-D-thiogalactopyranoside (IPTG).
   1479..2067    -  rep_origin     ori: high-copy-number ColE1/pMB1/pBR322/pUC origin of replication
   2238..3098    -  CDS            AmpR: β-lactamase; bla; confers resistance to ampicillin, carbenicillin, and related antibiotics
   3099..3203    -  promoter       AmpR promoter: bla
