[The description below was written by a language model from this plasmid's Addgene catalogue record and pLannotate feature annotations shown in this document.]
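Description:
sgRNA1_pNeurog2-Luciferase reporter is a small (about 3.2 kb) mammalian guide RNA expression plasmid built on the pSPgRNA backbone, a pBluescript-like cloning vector adapted for CRISPR work. It is propagated in E. coli from a high-copy ColE1/pUC-type origin and selected with ampicillin through the β-lactamase gene and its native promoter. The backbone also carries an f1 phage origin and remnants of the blue/white screening region (lacZα fragment, lac promoter, lac operator and CAP site, plus a short lacI fragment), along with flanking T7 and T3 phage promoters. These are leftovers of the parental cloning vector and have no role in the guide's function. There is no mammalian selection marker or reporter in the annotated features, so the plasmid is suited to transient transfection.

The payload is a single Pol III transcription unit. The human U6 promoter drives a 20-nucleotide synthetic spacer, cloned via the BbsI sites, fused to the Streptococcus pyogenes Cas9 guide RNA scaffold. The short gap between the annotated U6 promoter and the scaffold corresponds to the position of this spacer. The guide is designed to bind a sequence in a separate pNeurog2-Luciferase reporter plasmid. Despite its name, this construct contains neither the Neurog2 promoter nor luciferase, and it does not encode Cas9.

According to the record, it is one component of a CRISPR-Cas9-based photoactivatable transcription system. It is co-delivered to mammalian cells with the system's other components, which the record does not detail, and directs them to the reporter promoter so that activation can be read out as luciferase activity. The "sgRNA1" designation suggests it is one of a set of guides aimed at the same reporter.
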