Addgene plasmid #64160: sgRNA1_pNeurog2-Luciferase reporter
Purpose: Photoactivatable transcription system. Mammalian expression of sgRNA1 to target pNeurog2-Luciferase reporter.
Depositing lab: Moritoshi Sato. Depositing organization: The University of Tokyo. Publication: CRISPR-Cas9-based Photoactivatable Transcription System. Nihongaki Y, Yamamoto S, Kawano F, Suzuki H, Sato M. Chem Biol. 2015 Feb 19;22(2):169-74. doi: 10.1016/j.chembiol.2014.12.011. Epub 2015 Jan 22. PubMed 25619936.
Backbone
  Vector backbone: pSPgRNA
  Backbone manufacturer: Charles Gersbach, Addgene plasmid 47108
  Vector type: Mammalian Expression, CRISPR
Growth in bacteria
  Bacterial resistance: Ampicillin, 100 μg/mL
  Growth temperature: 37°C
  Growth strain: DH5alpha
  Copy number: High Copy
Gene/Insert
  Gene/Insert name: sgRNA1 for pNeurog2-Luciferase reporter
  gRNA/shRNA sequence: GTGAATGATGATAATACGAT
  Species: Synthetic
  Promoter: human U6
  Cloning method: Restriction Enzyme; 5′ cloning site BbsI (not destroyed); 3′ cloning site BbsI (not destroyed)
  Sequencing primers: 5′ TACGATACAAGGCTGTTA
Terms and licenses: Academic/Nonprofit Terms; Industry Terms: Not Available to Industry
How to cite: sgRNA1_pNeurog2-Luciferase reporter was a gift from Moritoshi Sato (Addgene plasmid # 64160 ; http://n2t.net/addgene:64160 ; RRID:Addgene_64160)
