>Addgene plasmid #64160 | sgRNA1_pNeurog2-Luciferase reporter | addgene partial sequence | sequence record 109443 | hU6-F 5'-GAGGGCCTATTTCCCATGATT-3'
AGAGAGATAATTGGAATTAATTTGACTGTAAACACAAAGATATTAGTACAAAATACGTGACGTAGAAAGT
AATAATTTCTTGGGTAGTTTGCAGTTTTAAAATTATGTTTTAAAATGGACTATCATATGCTTATCGTAAC
TTGAAAGTATTTCGATTTCTTGGCTTTATATATCTTGTGGAAAGGACGAAACACCGTGAATGATGATAAT
ACGATGGTTTTAGAGCTAGAAATAGCAAGTTAAAATAAGGCTAGTCCGTTATCAACTTGAAAAAGTGGCA
CCGAGTCGGTGCTTTTTTTCCGCGGTGGAGCTCCAGCTTTTGTTCCCTTTAGTGAGGGTTAATTGCGCGC
TTGGCGTAATCATGGTCATAGCTGTTTCCTGTGTGAAATTGTTATCCGCTCACAATTCCACACAACATAC
GAGCCGGAAGCATAAAGTGTAAAGCCTGGGGTGCCTAATGAGTGAGCTAACTCACATTAATTGCGTTGCG
CTCACTGCCCGCTTTCCAGTCGGGAAACCTGTCGTGCCAGCTGCATTAATGAATCGGCCAACGCGCGGGG
AGAGGCGGTTTGCGTATTGGGCGCTCTTCCGCTTCCTCGCTCACTGACTCGCTGCGCTCGGTCGTTCGGC
TGCGGCGAGCGGTATCAGCTCACTCAAAGGCGGTAATACGGTTATCCACAGAATCAGGGGATAACGCAGG
AAAGAACATGTGAGCAAAAGGCCAGCAAAAGGCCAGGAACCGTAAAAAGGCCGCGTTGCTGGCGTTTTTC
CATAGGCTCCGCCCCCCTGACGAGCATCACAAAAATCGACGCTCAAGTCAGAGGTGGCGAAACCCGACAG
GACTATAAAGATACCAGGCGTTTCCCCCTGGAAGCTCCCTCGTGCGCTCTCCTGTTCCGACCCTGCCGCT
TACCGGATACCTGTCCGCC
