>Addgene plasmid #64160 | sgRNA1_pNeurog2-Luciferase reporter | addgene partial sequence | sequence record 109589 | Lac-promoter 5'-CACTTTATGCTTCCGGCTCG-3'
TTTCACACAGGAAACAGCTATGACCATGATTACGCCAAGCGCGCAATTAACCCTCACTAAAGGGAACAAA
AGCTGGAGCTCCACCGCGGAAAAAAAGCACCGACTCGGTGCCACTTTTTCAAGTTGATAACGGACTAGCC
TTATTTTAACTTGCTATTTCTAGCTCTAAAACCATCGTATTATCATCATTCACGGTGTTTCGTCCTTTCC
ACAAGATATATAAAGCCAAGAAATCGAAATACTTTCAAGTTACGATAAGCATATGATAGTCCATTTTAAA
ACATAATTTTAAAACTGCAAACTACCCAAGAAATTATTACTTTCTACGTCACGTATTTTGTACTAATATC
TTTGTGTTTACAGTCAAATTAATTCCAATTATCTCTCTAACAGCCTTGTATCGTATATGCAAATATGAAG
GAATCATGGGAAATAGGCCCTCGGTACCCAATTCGCCCTATAGTGAGTCGTATTACGCGCGCTCACTGGC
CGTCGTTTTACAACGTCGTGACTGGGAAAACCCTGGCGTTACCCAACTTAATCGCCTTGCAGCACATCCC
CCTTTCGCCAGCTGGCGTAATAGCGAAGAGGCCCGCACCGATCGCCCTTCCCAACAGTTGCGCAGCCTGA
ATGGCGAATGGG
[124 nt withheld, positions 643-766]
C
[32 nt withheld, positions 768-799]
